>Addgene plasmid #131878 | pDONR221_SLC1A1 | depositor full sequence | sequence record 253155 | Full Sequence
CTTTCCTGCGTTATCCCCTGATTCTGTGGATAACCGTATTACCGCCTTTGAGTGAGCTGATACCGCTCGC
CGCAGCCGAACGACCGAGCGCAGCGAGTCAGTGAGCGAGGAAGCGGAAGAGCGCCCAATACGCAAACCGC
CTCTCCCCGCGCGTTGGCCGATTCATTAATGCAGCTGGCACGACAGGTTTCCCGACTGGAAAGCGGGCAG
TGAGCGCAACGCAATTAATACGCGTACCGCTAGCCAGGAAGAGTTTGTAGAAACGCAAAAAGGCCATCCG
TCAGGATGGCCTTCTGCTTAGTTTGATGCCTGGCAGTTTATGGCGGGCGTCCTGCCCGCCACCCTCCGGG
CCGTTGCTTCACAACGTTCAAATCCGCTCCCGGCGGATTTGTCCTACTCAGGAGAGCGTTCACCGACAAA
CAACAGATAAAACGAAAGGCCCAGTCTTCCGACTGAGCCTTTCGTTTTATTTGATGCCTGGCAGTTCCCT
ACTCTCGCGTTAACGCTAGCATGGATGTTTTCCCAGTCACGACGTTGTAAAACGACGGCCAGTCTTAAGC
TCGGGCCCCAAATAATGATTTTATTTTGACTGATAGTGACCTGTTCGTTGCAACACATTGATGAGCAATG
CTTTTTTATAATGCCAACTTTGTACAAAAAAGCAGGCTCCACCATGGGCAAGCCTGCCAGGAAGGGCTGC
GAGTGGAAGCGGTTCCTGAAGAACAATTGGGTGCTGCTGTCTACCGTGGCAGCAGTGGTGCTGGGAATCA
CCACAGGCGTGCTGGTGAGGGAGCACTCCAACCTGTCTACACTGGAGAAGTTCTACTTTGCCTTCCCTGG
CGAGATCCTGATGCGCATGCTGAAGCTGATCATCCTGCCACTGATCATCAGCTCCATGATCACCGGAGTG
GCCGCCCTGGATAGCAACGTGAGCGGCAAGATCGGCCTGAGGGCCGTGGTGTACTATTTCTGCACCACAC
TGATCGCCGTGATCCTGGGCATCGTGCTGGTGGTGAGCATCAAGCCCGGCGTGACCCAGAAAGTGGGAGA
GATCGCAAGGACCGGATCCACACCTGAGGTGTCTACAGTGGACGCCATGCTGGATCTGATCAGAAACATG
TTTCCCGAGAATCTGGTGCAGGCCTGTTTCCAGCAGTACAAGACCAAGCGGGAGGAGGTGAAGCCCCCTT
CTGATCCTGAGATGAACATGACCGAGGAGAGCTTCACAGCCGTGATGACCACAGCCATCTCCAAGAACAA
GACAAAGGAGTACAAGATCGTGGGCATGTATAGCGACGGCATCAATGTGCTGGGCCTGATCGTGTTTTGC
CTGGTGTTCGGCCTGGTCATCGGCAAGATGGGCGAGAAGGGCCAGATCCTGGTGGACTTCTTTAATGCCC
TGTCCGATGCCACCATGAAGATCGTGCAGATCATCATGTGCTATATGCCACTGGGCATCCTGTTTCTGAT
CGCCGGCAAGATCATCGAGGTGGAGGATTGGGAGATCTTCCGGAAGCTGGGCCTGTACATGGCCACCGTG
CTGACAGGCCTGGCCATCCACTCCATCGTGATCCTGCCACTGATCTACTTCATCGTGGTGCGGAAGAACC
CCTTTAGATTCGCCATGGGAATGGCACAGGCCCTGCTGACCGCCCTGATGATCTCTAGCTCCTCTGCCAC
CCTGCCTGTGACCTTCCGGTGTGCCGAGGAGAACAATCAGGTGGACAAGAGGATCACACGCTTCGTGCTG
CCAGTGGGCGCCACCATCAACATGGATGGAACAGCCCTGTACGAGGCAGTGGCAGCCGTGTTCATCGCAC
AGCTGAATGACCTGGATCTGGGCATCGGCCAGATCATCACCATCTCCATCACCGCCACATCTGCCAGCAT
CGGAGCAGCAGGAGTGCCACAGGCAGGACTGGTGACCATGGTCATCGTGCTGTCTGCCGTGGGACTGCCA
GCAGAGGACGTGACACTGATCATCGCCGTGGACTGGCTGCTGGATCGGTTTAGAACCATGGTGAATGTGC
TGGGCGACGCCTTCGGCACAGGCATCGTGGAGAAGCTGTCTAAGAAGGAGCTGGAGCAGATGGATGTGAG
CTCCGAGGTGAACATCGTGAATCCCTTTGCCCTGGAGAGCACCATCCTGGACAACGAGGACAGCGATACA
AAGAAGTCCTATGTGAATGGCGGCTTCGCCGTGGACAAGTCTGATACCATCAGCTTTACCCAGACAAGCC
AGTTCGACCCAGCTTTCTTGTACAAAGTTGGCATTATAAGAAAGCATTGCTTATCAATTTGTTGCAACGA
ACAGGTCACTATCAGTCAAAATAAAATCATTATTTGCCATCCAGCTGATATCCCCTATAGTGAGTCGTAT
TACATGGTCATAGCTGTTTCCTGGCAGCTCTGGCCCGTGTCTCAAAATCTCTGATGTTACATTGCACAAG
ATAAAATAATATCATCATGAACAATAAAACTGTCTGCTTACATAAACAGTAATACAAGGGGTGTTATGAG
CCATATTCAACGGGAAACGTCGAGGCCGCGATTAAATTCCAACATGGATGCTGATTTATATGGGTATAAA
TGGGCTCGCGATAATGTCGGGCAATCAGGTGCGACAATCTATCGCTTGTATGGGAAGCCCGATGCGCCAG
AGTTGTTTCTGAAACATGGCAAAGGTAGCGTTGCCAATGATGTTACAGATGAGATGGTCAGACTAAACTG
GCTGACGGAATTTATGCCTCTTCCGACCATCAAGCATTTTATCCGTACTCCTGATGATGCATGGTTACTC
ACCACTGCGATCCCCGGAAAAACAGCATTCCAGGTATTAGAAGAATATCCTGATTCAGGTGAAAATATTG
TTGATGCGCTGGCAGTGTTCCTGCGCCGGTTGCATTCGATTCCTGTTTGTAATTGTCCTTTTAACAGCGA
TCGCGTATTTCGTCTCGCTCAGGCGCAATCACGAATGAATAACGGTTTGGTTGATGCGAGTGATTTTGAT
GACGAGCGTAATGGCTGGCCTGTTGAACAAGTCTGGAAAGAAATGCATAAACTTTTGCCATTCTCACCGG
ATTCAGTCGTCACTCATGGTGATTTCTCACTTGATAACCTTATTTTTGACGAGGGGAAATTAATAGGTTG
TATTGATGTTGGACGAGTCGGAATCGCAGACCGATACCAGGATCTTGCCATCCTATGGAACTGCCTCGGT
GAGTTTTCTCCTTCATTACAGAAACGGCTTTTTCAAAAATATGGTATTGATAATCCTGATATGAATAAAT
TGCAGTTTCATTTGATGCTCGATGAGTTTTTCTAATCAGAATTGGTTAATTGGTTGTAACACTGGCAGAG
CATTACGCTGACTTGACGGGACGGCGCAAGCTCATGACCAAAATCCCTTAACGTGAGTTACGCGTCGTTC
CACTGAGCGTCAGACCCCGTAGAAAAGATCAAAGGATCTTCTTGAGATCCTTTTTTTCTGCGCGTAATCT
GCTGCTTGCAAACAAAAAAACCACCGCTACCAGCGGTGGTTTGTTTGCCGGATCAAGAGCTACCAACTCT
TTTTCCGAAGGTAACTGGCTTCAGCAGAGCGCAGATACCAAATACTGTTCTTCTAGTGTAGCCGTAGTTA
GGCCACCACTTCAAGAACTCTGTAGCACCGCCTACATACCTCGCTCTGCTAATCCTGTTACCAGTGGCTG
CTGCCAGTGGCGATAAGTCGTGTCTTACCGGGTTGGACTCAAGACGATAGTTACCGGATAAGGCGCAGCG
GTCGGGCTGAACGGGGGGTTCGTGCACACAGCCCAGCTTGGAGCGAACGACCTACACCGAACTGAGATAC
CTACAGCGTGAGCTATGAGAAAGCGCCACGCTTCCCGAAGGGAGAAAGGCGGACAGGTATCCGGTAAGCG
GCAGGGTCGGAACAGGAGAGCGCACGAGGGAGCTTCCAGGGGGAAACGCCTGGTATCTTTATAGTCCTGT
CGGGTTTCGCCACCTCTGACTTGAGCGTCGATTTTTGTGATGCTCGTCAGGGGGGCGGAGCCTATGGAAA
AACGCCAGCAACGCGGCCTTTTTACGGTTCCTGGCCTTTTGCTGGCCTTTTGCTCACATGTT
Features (pLannotate 1.2.2; 10 found; start..end, strand, type, name):
    121..213     +  CDS            lacI (fragment): lac repressor; lacI; The lac repressor binds to the lac operator to inhibit transcription in E. coli. This inhibition can be relieved by adding lactose or isopropyl-β-D-thiogalactopyranoside (IPTG).
    268..295     -  terminator     rrnB T2 terminator: transcription terminator T2 from the E. coli rrnB gene
    427..470     +  terminator     rrnB T1 terminator: Escherichia coli rrnB; transcription terminator T1 from the E. coli rrnB gene
    517..553     -  CDS            lacZα (fragment): LacZα fragment of β-galactosidase; lacZ fragment
    569..668     +  protein_bind   attL1: mutant version of attL; recombination site for the Gateway® LR reaction LR Clonase™
    674..2245    +  CDS            SLC1A1: EAA3_HUMAN - Also known as EAAC1, EAAT3. Experimental evidence at protein level: Swiss-Prot protein existence level 1. Sodium-dependent, high-affinity amino acid transporter that mediates the uptake of L-glutamate and also L-aspartate and D-aspartate (PubMed:7914198, PubMed:7521911, PubMed:8857541, PubMed:26690923, PubMed:21123949). Can also transport L-cysteine (PubMed:21123949). Functions as a symporter that transports one amino acid molecule together with two or three Na(+) ions and one proton, in parallel with the counter-transport of one K(+) ion (PubMed:7521911, PubMed:8857541, PubMed:26
   2247..2346    -  protein_bind   attL2: mutant version of attL; recombination site for the Gateway® LR reaction LR Clonase™
   2364..2382    -  promoter       T7 promoter: promoter for bacteriophage T7 RNA polymerase
   2516..3325    +  CDS            KanR: aminoglycoside phosphotransferase; aph(3')-Ia; confers resistance to kanamycin in bacteria or G418 (Geneticin®) in eukaryotes
   3472..4060    +  rep_origin     ori: high-copy-number ColE1/pMB1/pBR322/pUC origin of replication
