[The description below was written by a language model from this plasmid's Addgene catalogue record and pLannotate feature annotations shown in this document.]
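Description:
pDONR221_SLC1A1 is a Gateway entry clone built on the pDONR221 backbone, carrying a codon-optimized open reading frame for human SLC1A1 (also known as EAAC1 or EAAT3). The 4,122 nt plasmid is maintained in E. coli through a high-copy ColE1/pUC-type origin of replication and selected with kanamycin via an aminoglycoside phosphotransferase (KanR) gene. Although the catalogue lists the vector type as mammalian expression, the feature table shows no eukaryotic promoter or polyadenylation signal. The plasmid itself is a shuttle for the ORF rather than an expression construct.

The 1,572 bp SLC1A1 coding sequence lies between attL1 and attL2 sites, the recombination sites used in the Gateway LR reaction. LR Clonase-mediated recombination with a destination vector bearing attR sites transfers the ORF directionally into that vector, which then supplies the promoter, tags and selection marker of choice. The record does not state whether the ORF retains a stop codon. Upstream of attL1 are the rrnB T1 and T2 transcription terminators, which insulate the insert from read-through transcription in bacteria. A T7 promoter sits just beyond attL2, oriented back toward the insert. Short lacI and lacZα fragments are backbone remnants with no evident function, and M13 forward and reverse primer sites flank the cassette for sequence verification.

SLC1A1 encodes a sodium-dependent, high-affinity transporter that takes up L-glutamate, L- and D-aspartate, and also L-cysteine. The clone belongs to a consortium-wide collection of solute carrier ORFs, intended for subcloning into custom expression vectors for studies of SLC transporter function and drug discovery.
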