Addgene plasmid #131878: pDONR221_SLC1A1
Purpose: Gateway entry clone with codon-optimized ORF sequence for subcloning into custom expression vectors
Depositing lab: RESOLUTE Consortium & Giulio Superti-Furga. Depositing organization: CeMM Research Center for Molecular Medicine. Publication: The RESOLUTE consortium: unlocking SLC transporters for drug discovery. Superti-Furga G, Lackner D, Wiedmer T, Ingles-Prieto A, Barbosa B, Girardi E, Goldmann U, Gurtl B, Klavins K, Klimek C, Lindinger S, Lineiro-Retes E, Muller AC, Onstein S, Redinger G, Reil D, Sedlyarov V, Wolf G, Crawford M, Everley R, ... Steppan CM. Nat Rev Drug Discov. 2020 Jul;19(7):429-430. doi: 10.1038/d41573-020-00056-6. PubMed 32265506.
Backbone
  Vector backbone: pDONR221
  Backbone manufacturer: Thermo Fisher Scientific
  Backbone size w/o insert (bp): 2550
  Vector type: Mammalian Expression
Growth in bacteria
  Bacterial resistance: Kanamycin, 50 μg/mL
  Growth temperature: 37°C
  Growth strain: Stbl3
  Copy number: High Copy
Gene/Insert
  Gene/Insert name: SLC1A1 (alt name: EAAC1, EAAT3)
  Species: H. sapiens (human)
  Insert size (bp): 1572
  Entrez Gene: SLC1A1 (a.k.a. DCBXA, EAAC1, EAAT3, SCZD18, hEAAC1)
  Cloning method: Gateway Cloning
  Sequencing primers: 5′ M13-fwd; 3′ M13-rev
Terms and licenses: Academic/Nonprofit Terms; Industry Terms
Depositor comments: For more information on the full Resolute plasmid collection, please see www.addgene.org/depositor-collections/re-solute/. Please provide your feedback on this plasmid to the RESOLUTE consortium by filling out their RESOLUTE repository feedback form: https://forms.office.com/Pages/ResponsePage.aspx?id=0e05yklzmkS7rjFGQL4N7z4feCLQvEJAmVcOCM_u885UN1JJRko0Ukg4TVQwNTZLOUxPQVJWT1NHUCQlQCN0PWcu
How to cite: pDONR221_SLC1A1 was a gift from RESOLUTE Consortium & Giulio Superti-Furga (Addgene plasmid # 131878 ; http://n2t.net/addgene:131878 ; RRID:Addgene_131878)
