>Addgene plasmid #131878 | pDONR221_SLC1A1 | depositor partial sequence | sequence record 253156 | Codon-optimized ORF of SLC1A1
ATGGGCAAGCCTGCCAGGAAGGGCTGCGAGTGGAAGCGGTTCCTGAAGAACAATTGGGTGCTGCTGTCTA
CCGTGGCAGCAGTGGTGCTGGGAATCACCACAGGCGTGCTGGTGAGGGAGCACTCCAACCTGTCTACACT
GGAGAAGTTCTACTTTGCCTTCCCTGGCGAGATCCTGATGCGCATGCTGAAGCTGATCATCCTGCCACTG
ATCATCAGCTCCATGATCACCGGAGTGGCCGCCCTGGATAGCAACGTGAGCGGCAAGATCGGCCTGAGGG
CCGTGGTGTACTATTTCTGCACCACACTGATCGCCGTGATCCTGGGCATCGTGCTGGTGGTGAGCATCAA
GCCCGGCGTGACCCAGAAAGTGGGAGAGATCGCAAGGACCGGATCCACACCTGAGGTGTCTACAGTGGAC
GCCATGCTGGATCTGATCAGAAACATGTTTCCCGAGAATCTGGTGCAGGCCTGTTTCCAGCAGTACAAGA
CCAAGCGGGAGGAGGTGAAGCCCCCTTCTGATCCTGAGATGAACATGACCGAGGAGAGCTTCACAGCCGT
GATGACCACAGCCATCTCCAAGAACAAGACAAAGGAGTACAAGATCGTGGGCATGTATAGCGACGGCATC
AATGTGCTGGGCCTGATCGTGTTTTGCCTGGTGTTCGGCCTGGTCATCGGCAAGATGGGCGAGAAGGGCC
AGATCCTGGTGGACTTCTTTAATGCCCTGTCCGATGCCACCATGAAGATCGTGCAGATCATCATGTGCTA
TATGCCACTGGGCATCCTGTTTCTGATCGCCGGCAAGATCATCGAGGTGGAGGATTGGGAGATCTTCCGG
AAGCTGGGCCTGTACATGGCCACCGTGCTGACAGGCCTGGCCATCCACTCCATCGTGATCCTGCCACTGA
TCTACTTCATCGTGGTGCGGAAGAACCCCTTTAGATTCGCCATGGGAATGGCACAGGCCCTGCTGACCGC
CCTGATGATCTCTAGCTCCTCTGCCACCCTGCCTGTGACCTTCCGGTGTGCCGAGGAGAACAATCAGGTG
GACAAGAGGATCACACGCTTCGTGCTGCCAGTGGGCGCCACCATCAACATGGATGGAACAGCCCTGTACG
AGGCAGTGGCAGCCGTGTTCATCGCACAGCTGAATGACCTGGATCTGGGCATCGGCCAGATCATCACCAT
CTCCATCACCGCCACATCTGCCAGCATCGGAGCAGCAGGAGTGCCACAGGCAGGACTGGTGACCATGGTC
ATCGTGCTGTCTGCCGTGGGACTGCCAGCAGAGGACGTGACACTGATCATCGCCGTGGACTGGCTGCTGG
ATCGGTTTAGAACCATGGTGAATGTGCTGGGCGACGCCTTCGGCACAGGCATCGTGGAGAAGCTGTCTAA
GAAGGAGCTGGAGCAGATGGATGTGAGCTCCGAGGTGAACATCGTGAATCCCTTTGCCCTGGAGAGCACC
ATCCTGGACAACGAGGACAGCGATACAAAGAAGTCCTATGTGAATGGCGGCTTCGCCGTGGACAAGTCTG
ATACCATCAGCTTTACCCAGACAAGCCAGTTC
